>Addgene plasmid #97032 | 371-O | addgene full sequence | sequence record 182497 | Addgene NGS Result
TTCTTGAAGACGAAAGGGCCTCGTGATACGCCTATTTTTATAGGTTAATGTCATGATAATAATGGTTTCT
TAGACGTCAGGTGGCACTTTTCGGGGAAATGTGCGCGGAACCCCTATTTGTTTATTTTTCTAAATACATT
CAAATATGTATCCGCTCATGAGACAATAACCCTGATAAATGCTTCAATAACATTGAAAAAGGAAGAGTAT
GAGTATTCAACATTTCCGTGTCGCCCTTATTCCCTTTTTTGCGGCATTTTGCCTTCCTGTTTTTGCTCAC
CCAGAAACGCTGGTGAAAGTAAAAGATGCTGAAGATCAGTTGGGTGCACGAGTGGGTTACATCGAACTGG
ATCTCAACAGCGGTAAGATCCTTGAGAGTTTTCGCCCCGAAGAACGTTTTCCAATGATGAGCACTTTTAA
AGTTCTGCTATGTGGCGCGGTATTATCCCGTGTTGACGCCGGGCAAGAGCAACTCGGTCGCCGCATACAC
TATTCTCAGAATGACTTGGTTGAGTACTCACCAGTCACAGAAAAGCATCTTACGGATGGCATGACAGTAA
GAGAATTATGCAGTGCTGCCATAACCATGAGTGATAACACTGCGGCCAACTTACTTCTGACAACGATCGG
AGGACCGAAGGAGCTAACCGCTTTTTTGCACAACATGGGGGATCATGTAACTCGCCTTGATCGTTGGGAA
CCGGAGCTGAATGAAGCCATACCAAACGACGAGCGTGACACCACGATGCCTGCAGCAATGGCAACAACGT
TGCGCAAACTATTAACTGGCGAACTACTTACTCTAGCTTCCCGGCAACAATTAATAGACTGGATGGAGGC
GGATAAAGTTGCAGGACCACTTCTGCGCTCGGCCCTTCCGGCTGGCTGGTTTATTGCTGATAAATCTGGA
GCCGGTGAGCGTGGGTCTCGCGGTATCATTGCAGCACTGGGGCCAGATGGTAAGCCCTCCCGTATCGTAG
TTATCTACACGACGGGGAGTCAGGCAACTATGGATGAACGAAATAGACAGATCGCTGAGATAGGTGCCTC
ACTGATTAAGCATTGGTAACTGTCAGACCAAGTTTACTCATATATACTTTAGATTGATTTAAAACTTCAT
TTTTAATTTAAAAGGATCTAGGTGAAGATCCTTTTTGATAATCTCATGACCAAAATCCCTTAACGTGAGT
TTTCGTTCCACTGAGCGTCAGACCCCGTAGAAAAGATCAAAGGATCTTCTTGAGATCCTTTTTTTCTGCG
CGTAATCTGCTGCTTGCAAACAAAAAAACCACCGCTACCAGCGGTGGTTTGTTTGCCGGATCAAGAGCTA
CCAACTCTTTTTCCGAAGGTAACTGGCTTCAGCAGAGCGCAGATACCAAATACTGTCCTTCTAGTGTAGC
CGTAGTTAGGCCACCACTTCAAGAACTCTGTAGCACCGCCTACATACCTCGCTCTGCTAATCCTGTTACC
AGTGGCTGCTGCCAGTGGCGATAAGTCGTGTCTTACCGGGTTGGACTCAAGACGATAGTTACCGGATAAG
GCGCAGCGGTCGGGCTGAACGGGGGGTTCGTGCACACAGCCCAGCTTGGAGCGAACGACCTACACCGAAC
TGAGATACCTACAGCGTGAGCTATGAGAAAGCGCCACGCTTCCCGAAGGGAGAAAGGCGGACAGGTATCC
GGTAAGCGGCAGGGTCGGAACAGGAGAGCGCACGAGGGAGCTTCCAGGGGGAAACGCCTGGTATCTTTAT
AGTCCTGTCGGGTTTCGCCACCTCTGACTTGAGCGTCGATTTTTGTGATGCTCGTCAGGGGGGCGGAGCC
TATGGAAAAACGCCAGCAACGCGGCCTTTTTACGGTTCCTGGCCTTTTGCTGGCCTTTTGCTCACATGTT
CTTTCCTGCGTTATCCCCTGATTCTGTGGATAACCGTATTACCGCCTTTGAGTGAGCTGATACCGCTCGC
CGCAGCCGAACGACCGAGCGCAGCGAGTCAGTGAGCGAGGAAGCGGAAGAGGCGCGCCATGCGGTATTTT
CTCCTTACGCATCTGTGCGGTATTTCACACCGCAATGGTGCACTCTCAGTACAATCTGCTCTGATGCCGC
ATAGTTAAGCCAGTATACACTCCGCTATCGCTACGTGACTGGGTCATGGCTGCGCCCCGACACCCGCCAA
CACCCGCTGACGCGCCCTGACGGGCTTGTCTGCTCCCGGCATCCGCTTACAGACAAGCTGTGACCGTCTC
CGGGAGCTGCATGTGTCAGAGGTTTTCACCGTCATCACCGAAACGCGCGAGGCAGCTGCGGTAAAGCTCA
TCAGCGTGGTCGTGAAGCGATTCACAGATGTCTGCCTGTTCATCCGCGTCCAGCTCGTTGAGTTTCTCCA
GAAGCGTTAATGTCTGGCTTCTGATAAAGCGGGCCATGTTAAGGGCGGTTTTTTCCTGTTTGGTCACTGA
TGCCTCCGTGTAAGGGGGATTTCTGTTCATGGGGGTAATGATACCGATGAAACGAGAGAGGATGCTCACG
ATACGGGTTACTGATGATGAACATGCCCGGTTACTGGAACGTTGTGAGGGTAAACAACTGGCGGTATGGA
TGCGGCGGGACCAGAGAAAAATCACTCAGGGTCAATGCCAGCGCTTCGTTAATACAGATGTAGGTGTTCC
ACAGGGTAGCCAGCAGCATCCTGCGATGCAGATCCGGAACATAATGGTGCAGGGCGCTGACTTCCGCGTT
TCCAGACTTTACGAAACACGGAAACCGAAGACCATTCATGTTGTTGCTCAGGTCGCAGACGTTTTGCAGC
AGCAGTCGCTTCACGTTCGCTCGCGTATCGGTGATTCATTCTGCTAACCAGTAAGGCAACCCCGCCAGCC
TAGCCGGGTCCTCAACGACAGGAGCACGATCATGCGCACCCGTGGCCAGGACCCAACGCTGCCCGAGATG
CGCCGCGTGCGGCTGCTGGAGATGGCGGACGCGATGGATATGTTCTGCCAAGGGTTGGTTTGCGCATTCA
CAGTTCTCCGCAAGAATTGATTGGCTCCAATTCTTGGAGTGGTGAATCCGTTAGCGAGGTGCCGCCGGCT
TCCATTCAGGTCGAGGTGGCCCGGCTCCATGCACCGCGACGCAACGCGGGGAGGCAGACAAGGTATAGGG
CGGCGCCTACAATCCATGCCAACCCGTTCCATGTGCTCGCCGAGGCGGCATAAATCGCCGTGACGATCAG
CGGTCCAATGATCGAAGTTAGGCTGGTAAGAGCCGCGAGCGATCCTTGAAGCTGTCCCTGATGGTCGTCA
TCTACCTGCCTGGACAGCATGGCCTGCAACGCGGGCATCCCGATGCCGCCGGAAGCGAGAAGAATCATAA
TGGGGAAGGCCATCCAGCCTCGCGTCGCGAACGCCAGCAAGACGTAGCCCAGCGCGTCGGCCGCCATGCC
GGCGATAATGGCCTGCTTCTCGCCGAAACGTTTGGTGGCGGGACCAGTGACGAAGGCTTGAGCGAGGGCG
TGCAAGATTCCGAATACCGCAAGCGACAGGCCGATCATCGTCGCGCTCCAGCGAAAGCGGTCCTCGCCGA
AAATGACCCAGAGCGCTGCCGGCACCTGTCCTACGAGTTGCATGATAAAGAAGACAGTCATAAGTGCGGC
GACGATAGTCATGCCCCGCGCCCACCGGAAGGAGCTGACTGGGTTGAAGGCTCTCAAGGGCATCGGTCGA
CGCTCTCCCTTATGCGACTCCTGCATTAGGAAGCAGCCCAGTAGTAGGTTGAGGCCGTTGAGCACCGCCG
CCGCAAGGAATGGTGCATGCAAGGAGATGGCGCCCAACAGTCCCCCGGCCACGGGGCCTGCCACCATACC
CACGCCGAAACAAGCGCTCATGAGCCCGAAGTGGCGAGCCCGATCTTCCCCATCGGTGATGTCGGCGATA
TAGGCGCCAGCAACCGCACCTGTGGCGCCGGTGATGCCGGCCACGATGCGTCCGGCGTAGAGGATCGAGA
TCTCGATCCCGCGAAATTAATACGACTCACTATAGGGAGACCACAACGGTTTCCCTCTAGTGCCGGCTCC
GGAGAGCTCTTTAATGCGGCCGCTTAATTAAGTTCACTGCCGTATAGGCAGCTAAGAAAATTAACTAGAA
ATAATTTTGTTTAACTTTAAGAAGGAGATATACATATGAAATCTTCTCACCATCACCATCACCATGGTTC
TTCTATGAGCAACATGACATACAATAATGTTTTCGACCACGCGTACGAAATGCTTAAGGAGAACATCCGT
TATGATGACATACGGGATACAGATGACCTTCACGACGCAATTCATATGGCCGCCGATAATGCCGTCCCTC
ACTATTATGCCGATATTCGGTCAGTTATGGCATCTGAAGGTATTGATCTGGAATTTGAGGATAGTGGCCT
CATGCCAGATACGAAGGACGACATCAGAATTCTGCAAGCGCGGATCTACGAACAACTTACCATCGATTTA
TGGGAAGATGCGGAAGATCTCCTGAATGAATACCTGGAAGAAGTGGAGGAGTATGAGGAAGATGAAGAGG
GGACGGGGATCGAGGAAAACCTGTACTTCCAATCCAATATTGGAAGTGGATAACGGATCGCGATCGCCCT
GCAGGCCGGCCGGTACCACGCGTGCGCGCTGATCCGGCTGCTAACAAAGCCCGAAAGGAAGCTGAGTTGG
CTGCTGCCACCGCTGAGCAATAACTAGCATAACCCCTTGGGGCCTCTAAACGGGTCTTGAGGGGTTTTTT
GCTGAAAGGAGGAACTATATCCGGATATCCACAGGACGGGTGTGGTCGCCATGATCGCGTAGTCGATAGT
GGCTCCAAGTAGCGAAGCGAGCAGGACTGGGCGGCGGCCAAAGCGGTCGGACAGTGCTCCGAGAACGGGT
GCGCATAGAAATTGCATCAACGCATATAGCGCTAGCAGCACGCCATAGTGACTGGCGATGCTGTCGGAAT
GGACGATATCCCGCAAGAGGCCCGGCAGTACCGGCATAACCAAGCCTATGCCTACAGCATCCAGGGTGAC
GGTGCCGAGGATGACGATGAGCGCATTGTTAGATTTCATACACGGTGCCTGACTGCGTTAGCAATTTAAC
TGTGATAAACTACCGCATTAAAGCTTATCGATGATAAGCTGTCAAACATGAGAA
Features (pLannotate 1.2.2; 17 found; start..end, strand, type, name):
    104..208     +  promoter       AmpR promoter: bla
    209..1069    +  CDS            AmpR: β-lactamase; bla; confers resistance to ampicillin, carbenicillin, and related antibiotics
   1240..1828    +  rep_origin     ori: high-copy-number ColE1/pMB1/pBR322/pUC origin of replication
   2019..2154    -  misc_feature   bom: basis of mobility region from pBR322
   2256..2447    -  CDS            rop: Rop protein, which maintains plasmids at low copy number; rop
   2464..2844    +  CDS            YPB1_ECOLX: Protein predicted: Swiss-Prot protein existence level 4. From Escherichia coli.
   3086..3986    -  CDS            TcR (fragment): tetracycline efflux protein; tet; confers resistance to tetracycline
   4008..4026    +  promoter       T7 promoter: promoter for bacteriophage T7 RNA polymerase
   4091..4118    +  ncRNA          CRISPR-DR4: Accession: RF01317 - CRISPR RNA direct repeat element
   4136..4158    +  RBS            RBS: efficient ribosome binding site from bacteriophage T7 gene 10 (Olins and Rangwala, 1989)
   4178..4195    +  CDS            6xHis: 6xHis affinity tag
   4202..4549    +  CDS            OCR_BPT7: Experimental evidence at protein level: Swiss-Prot protein existence level 1. Prevents both degradation and modification of T7 DNA by the host restriction-modification complex (PubMed:32039758, PubMed:1095770). Structural mimic of the phosphate backbone of B-form DNA that binds to and completely occupies the DNA-binding sites of all known families of the complex type I DNA restriction enzymes (PubMed:12235377, PubMed:32483229). Thereby, inhibits the restriction endonuclease activity and protects the phage genome as it penetrates into host cytoplasm (PubMed:12235377, PubMed:32483229). Inhibits
   4565..4581    +  CDS            TEV site (fragment): tobacco etch virus (TEV) protease recognition and cleavage site
   4657..4706    +  CDS            SET1 (fragment): solubility-enhancement tag derived from T7 phage gene 10B
   4714..4761    +  terminator     T7 terminator: transcription terminator for bacteriophage T7 RNA polymerase
   4787..5079    -  CDS            TcR (fragment): tetracycline efflux protein; tet; confers resistance to tetracycline
   5127..5155    -  promoter       tet promoter: E. coli promoter for tetracycline efflux protein gene
