[The description below was written by a language model from this plasmid's Addgene catalogue record and pLannotate feature annotations shown in this document.]
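Description:
371-O is an empty pET-family bacterial expression vector of about 5.2 kb, designed to receive an open reading frame by ligation-independent cloning (LIC) and express it in E. coli as a His6-Mocr-TEV fusion. It is selected with ampicillin through the bla gene and its native promoter. It replicates from a ColE1/pBR322-type origin accompanied by the bom region and the rop gene, consistent with the low copy number recorded in the catalogue. Two tetracycline-resistance fragments and a tet promoter flank the expression cassette. They appear to be remnants of the pBR322-derived backbone, interrupted by the cassette, rather than a working marker.

The expression cassette runs from a T7 promoter through a T7 gene 10 ribosome binding site into a 6xHis affinity tag. Next comes the Mocr fusion partner, annotated as the phage T7 Ocr protein, a DNA mimic, and then a TEV protease site that allows the whole N-terminal tag to be removed after purification. The LIC site follows, opened by SspI digestion, and the cassette ends at a T7 terminator. A short hit annotated as a gene 10B solubility tag fragment lies just before the terminator and is probably incidental.

Between the promoter and the RBS sits a CRISPR direct-repeat element, which matches the Csy4 target sequence described by the depositor. When several cassettes are combined into a polycistronic construct and co-expressed with Csy4, the long transcript is cut upstream of each message, with the aim of avoiding detrimental mRNA structures. According to the depositor, NotI, PacI, AsiSI and SbfI sites flank the ORF, BioBrick-style, to support this kind of subcloning for multi-protein co-expression.
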