Addgene plasmid #97032: 371-O
Purpose: (Empty Backbone) His6-Mocr-tev-yORF
Depositing lab: Chris Jeans. Depositing organization: University of California, Berkeley.
Backbone
  Vector backbone: pET
  Backbone size (bp): 5167
  Vector type: Bacterial Expression
  Promoter: T7
  Tag / fusion protein: His6 tag (N terminal on backbone); mOCR fusion (N terminal on backbone); TEV cleavage site (N terminal on backbone)
Growth in bacteria
  Bacterial resistance: Ampicillin, 100 μg/mL
  Growth temperature: 37°C
  Growth strain: DH5alpha
  Copy number: Low Copy
Gene/Insert
  Cloning method: Ligation Independent Cloning
  Sequencing primers: 5′ mOCR ver2 F (5' ggatctacgaacaacttacc 3'); 3′ T7 Reverse
Terms and licenses: Academic/Nonprofit Terms; Industry Terms: Not Available to Industry
Depositor comments: This plasmid is an empty vector to be used with a LIC cloning protocol. It has a TEV cleavable His6-Mocr fusion tag on the N-terminus. To clone into this vector, add LIC fusion tags to the 5' end of your PCR primers. Forward - 5'TACTTCCAATCCAATGCA3' Reverse - 5'TTATCCACTTCCAATGTTATTA3' Linearize the plasmid with SspI and gel purify. When digesting the DNA with T4 polymerase for LIC, use dCTP for insert and dGTP for vector. Series 9 vectors have BioBrick restriction sites to facilitate subcloning reactions to make polycistronic expression vectors. NotI, PacI, AsiSI, and SbfI are the restriction enzyme sites that flank your open reading frame. More information on this vector can be found through http://qb3.berkeley.edu/qb3/macrolab/. In the 371-Series plasmids, upstream of each ribosome binding site is a Csy4 target sequence that allows the polycistronic mRNA to be cleaved upstream of each message when your plasmid is co-expressed with the Csy4 protein. By cleaving the message we hope to avoid detrimental mRNA structures that may result from having a long polycistronic message.
How to cite: 371-O was a gift from Chris Jeans (Addgene plasmid # 97032 ; http://n2t.net/addgene:97032 ; RRID:Addgene_97032)
